>Addgene plasmid #170466 | pHAGE N-mRuby3 (from SARS-CoV-2) IRES puro | addgene full sequence | sequence record 345815 | Addgene NGS Result
TGGAAGGGCTAATTCACTCCCAAAGAAGACAAGATATCCTTGATCTGTGGATCTACCACACACAAGGCTA
CTTCCCTGATTAGCAGAACTACACACCAGGGCCAGGGGTCAGATATCCACTGACCTTTGGATGGTGCTAC
AAGCTAGTACCAGTTGAGCCAGATAAGGTAGAAGAGGCCAATAAAGGAGAGAACACCAGCTTGTTACACC
CTGTGAGCCTGCATGGGATGGATGACCCGGAGAGAGAAGTGTTAGAGTGGAGGTTTGACAGCCGCCTAGC
ATTTCATCACGTGGCCCGAGAGCTGCATCCGGAGTACTTCAAGAACTGCTGATATCGAGCTTGCTACAAG
GGACTTTCCGCTGGGGACTTTCCAGGGAGGCGTGGCCTGGGCGGGACTGGGGAGTGGCGAGCCCTCAGAT
CCTGCATATAAGCAGCTGCTTTTTGCCTGTACTGGGTCTCTCTGGTTAGACCAGATCTGAGCCTGGGAGC
TCTCTGGCTAACTAGGGAACCCACTGCTTAAGCCTCAATAAAGCTTGCCTTGAGTGCTTCAAGTAGTGTG
TGCCCGTCTGTTGTGTGACTCTGGTAACTAGAGATCCCTCAGACCCTTTTAGTCAGTGTGGAAAATCTCT
AGCAGTGGCGCCCGAACAGGGACTTGAAAGCGAAAGGGAAACCAGAGGAGCTCTCTCGACGCAGGACTCG
GCTTGCTGAAGCGCGCACGGCAAGAGGCGAGGGGCGGCGACTGGTGAGTACGCCAAAAATTTTGACTAGC
GGAGGCTAGAAGGAGAGAGATGGGTGCGAGAGCGTCAGTATTAAGCGGGGGAGAATTAGATCGCGATGGG
AAAAAATTCGGTTAAGGCCAGGGGGAAAGAAAAAATATAAATTAAAACATATAGTATGGGCAAGCAGGGA
GCTAGAACGATTCGCAGTTAATCCTGGCCTGTTAGAAACATCAGAAGGCTGTAGACAAATACTGGGACAG
CTACAACCATCCCTTCAGACAGGATCAGAAGAACTTAGATCATTATATAATACAGTAGCAACCCTCTATT
GTGTGCATCAAAGGATAGAGATAAAAGACACCAAGGAAGCTTTAGACAAGATAGAGGAAGAGCAAAACAA
AAGTAAGACCACCGCACAGCAAGCGGCCGGCCGCTGATCTTCAGACCTGGAGGAGGAGATATGAGGGACA
ATTGGAGAAGTGAATTATATAAATATAAAGTAGTAAAAATTGAACCATTAGGAGTAGCACCCACCAAGGC
AAAGAGAAGAGTGGTGCAGAGAGAAAAAAGAGCAGTGGGAATAGGAGCTTTGTTCCTTGGGTTCTTGGGA
GCAGCAGGAAGCACTATGGGCGCAGCGTCAATGACGCTGACGGTACAGGCCAGACAATTATTGTCTGGTA
TAGTGCAGCAGCAGAACAATTTGCTGAGGGCTATTGAGGCGCAACAGCATCTGTTGCAACTCACAGTCTG
GGGCATCAAGCAGCTCCAGGCAAGAATCCTGGCTGTGGAAAGATACCTAAAGGATCAACAGCTCCTGGGG
ATTTGGGGTTGCTCTGGAAAACTCATTTGCACCACTGCTGTGCCTTGGAATGCTAGTTGGAGTAATAAAT
CTCTGGAACAGATTTGGAATCACACGACCTGGATGGAGTGGGACAGAGAAATTAACAATTACACAAGCTT
AATACACTCCTTAATTGAAGAATCGCAAAACCAGCAAGAAAAGAATGAACAAGAATTATTGGAATTAGAT
AAATGGGCAAGTTTGTGGAATTGGTTTAACATAACAAATTGGCTGTGGTATATAAAATTATTCATAATGA
TAGTAGGAGGCTTGGTAGGTTTAAGAATAGTTTTTGCTGTACTTTCTATAGTGAATAGAGTTAGGCAGGG
ATATTCACCATTATCGTTTCAGACCCACCTCCCAACCCCGAGGGGACCCGACAGGCCCGAAGGAATAGAA
GAAGAAGGTGGAGAGAGAGACAGAGACAGATCCATTCGATTAGTGAACGGATCTCGACGGTATCGCCGAA
TTCACAAATGGCAGTATTCATCCACAATTTTAAAAGAAAAGGGGGGATTGGGGGGTACAGTGCAGGGGAA
AGAATAGTAGACATAATAGCAACAGACATACAAACTAAAGAATTACAAAAACAAATTACAAAAATTCAAA
ATTTTCGGGTTTATTACAGGGACAGCAGAGATCCAGTTTGGACTAGTCGTGAGGCTCCGGTGCCCGTCAG
TGGGCAGAGCGCACATCGCCCACAGTCCCCGAGAAGTTGGGGGGAGGGGTCGGCAATTGAACCGGTGCCT
AGAGAAGGTGGCGCGGGGTAAACTGGGAAAGTGATGTCGTGTACTGGCTCCGCCTTTTTCCCGAGGGTGG
GGGAGAACCGTATATAAGTGCAGTAGTCGCCGTGAACGTTCTTTTTCGCAACGGGTTTGCCGCCAGAACA
CAGGTAAGTGCCGTGTGTGGTTCCCGCGGGCCTGGCCTCTTTACGGGTTATGGCCCTTGCGTGCCTTGAA
TTACTTCCACCTGGCTGCAGTACGTGATTCTTGATCCCGAGCTTCGGGTTGGAAGTGGGTGGGAGAGTTC
GAGGCCTTGCGCTTAAGGAGCCCCTTCGCCTCGTGCTTGAGTTGAGGCCTGGCCTGGGCGCTGGGGCCGC
CGCGTGCGAATCTGGTGGCACCTTCGCGCCTGTCTCGCTGCTTTCGATAAGTCTCTAGCCATTTAAAATT
TTTGATGACCTGCTGCGACGCTTTTTTTCTGGCAAGATAGTCTTGTAAATGCGGGCCAAGATCTGCACAC
TGGTATTTCGGTTTTTGGGGCCGCGGGCGGCGACGGGGCCCGTGCGTCCCAGCGCACATGTTCGGCGAGG
CGGGGCCTGCGAGCGCGGCCACCGAGAATCGGACGGGGGTAGTCTCAAGCTGGCCGGCCTGCTCTGGTGC
CTGGCCTCGCGCCGCCGTGTATCGCCCCGCCCTGGGCGGCAAGGCTGGCCCGGTCGGCACCAGTTGCGTG
AGCGGAAAGATGGCCGCTTCCCGGCCCTGCTGCAGGGAGCTCAAAATGGAGGACGCGGCGCTCGGGAGAG
CGGGCGGGTGAGTCACCCACACAAAGGAAAAGGGCCTTTCCGTCCTCAGCCGTCGCTTCATGTGACTCCA
CGGAGTACCGGGCGCCGTCCAGGCACCTCGATTAGTTCTCGAGCTTTTGGAGTACGTCGTCTTTAGGTTG
GGGGGAGGGGTTTTATGCGATGGAGTTTCCCCACACTGAGTGGGTGGAGACTGAAGTTAGGCCAGCTTGG
CACTTGATGTAATTCTCCTTGGAATTTGCCCTTTTTGAGTTTGGATCTTGGTTCATTCTCAAGCCTCAGA
CAGTGGTTCAAAGTTTTTTTCTTCCATTTCAGGTGTCGTGAAGCGGCCGCGCCACCATGAGCGATAACGG
CCCCCAAAACCAACGGAATGCCCCTCGGATAACATTTGGTGGCCCTAGTGATTCCACAGGAAGTAACCAA
AACGGAGAACGGTCTGGAGCCCGCTCTAAACAGAGGCGACCACAGGGATTGCCAAATAACACAGCGTCAT
GGTTTACAGCCCTGACTCAACATGGAAAGGAGGACTTGAAATTTCCACGAGGACAGGGTGTACCAATAAA
CACAAACAGTAGTCCAGACGATCAGATCGGGTATTATAGAAGGGCCACGAGACGCATCAGAGGTGGAGAT
GGTAAAATGAAAGATCTCAGTCCGCGCTGGTACTTTTATTATTTGGGAACCGGCCCAGAAGCGGGCCTCC
CATATGGAGCCAATAAGGACGGGATTATATGGGTGGCTACAGAGGGAGCCCTCAATACGCCAAAAGATCA
CATCGGAACAAGAAACCCTGCTAATAATGCCGCAATCGTGCTGCAGTTGCCTCAGGGGACGACGCTTCCT
AAAGGCTTTTACGCAGAAGGATCACGCGGCGGCAGCCAAGCATCCTCAAGGTCTAGTTCCAGAAGTCGAA
ACAGCTCCAGAAACTCCACACCAGGGTCCAGTAGGGGCACAAGTCCGGCGCGGATGGCGGGCAACGGCGG
AGACGCCGCACTCGCTCTGTTGCTCCTGGACCGGCTCAACCAACTTGAATCCAAGATGAGTGGTAAGGGA
CAGCAGCAACAAGGTCAAACCGTAACCAAGAAAAGCGCTGCAGAAGCTTCTAAAAAACCTCGACAAAAAC
GGACCGCTACGAAGGCATATAACGTTACTCAAGCCTTCGGGAGACGAGGGCCGGAGCAAACCCAGGGGAA
TTTTGGAGATCAGGAGCTCATCCGGCAAGGGACAGATTACAAACATTGGCCTCAAATCGCTCAGTTCGCG
CCGTCCGCAAGTGCTTTTTTCGGAATGTCTCGCATCGGTATGGAAGTAACACCATCCGGGACATGGCTCA
CTTATACCGGCGCCATCAAGCTGGACGACAAAGATCCAAATTTCAAAGATCAGGTGATTCTCTTGAATAA
ACACATAGACGCGTATAAGACGTTTCCACCCACCGAACCCAAGAAGGACAAAAAGAAAAAAGCTGATGAA
ACACAAGCGTTGCCCCAGCGACAGAAGAAGCAGCAAACCGTCACCCTCCTGCCAGCCGCTGATCTCGATG
ACTTCTCCAAGCAACTTCAACAGTCCATGAGCTCAGCCGATTCTACTCAGGCGGGAGGTTCTGGTGGTTC
TGGTGGTTCCATGGTGTCTAAGGGCGAAGAGCTGATCAAGGAAAATATGCGTATGAAGGTGGTCATGGAA
GGTTCGGTCAACGGCCACCAATTCAAATGCACAGGTGAAGGAGAAGGCAGACCGTACGAGGGAGTGCAAA
CCATGAGGATCAAAGTCATCGAGGGAGGACCCCTGCCATTTGCCTTTGACATTCTTGCCACGTCGTTCAT
GTATGGCAGCCGTACCTTTATCAAGTACCCGGCCGACATCCCTGATTTCTTTAAACAGTCCTTTCCTGAG
GGTTTTACTTGGGAAAGAGTTACGAGATACGAAGATGGTGGAGTCGTCACCGTCACGCAGGACACCAGCC
TTGAGGATGGCGAGCTCGTCTACAACGTCAAGGTCAGAGGGGTAAACTTTCCCTCCAATGGTCCCGTGAT
GCAGAAGAAGACCAAGGGTTGGGAGCCTAATACAGAGATGATGTATCCAGCAGATGGTGGTCTGAGAGGA
TACACTGACATCGCACTGAAAGTTGATGGTGGTGGCCATCTGCACTGCAACTTCGTGACAACTTACAGGT
CAAAAAAGACCGTCGGGAACATCAAGATGCCCGGTGTCCATGCCGTTGATCACCGCCTGGAAAGGATCGA
GGAGAGTGACAATGAAACCTACGTAGTGCAAAGAGAAGTGGCAGTTGCCAAATACAGCAACCTTGGTGGT
GGCATGGACGAGCTGTACAAGTGAGGATCCCTCCCCCCCCCCTAACGTTACTGGCCGAAGCCGCTTGGAA
TAAGGCCGGTGTGCGTTTGTCTATATGTTATTTTCCACCATATTGCCGTCTTTTGGCAATGTGAGGGCCC
GGAAACCTGGCCCTGTCTTCTTGACGAGCATTCCTAGGGGTCTTTCCCCTCTCGCCAAAGGAATGCAAGG
TCTGTTGAATGTCGTGAAGGAAGCAGTTCCTCTGGAAGCTTCTTGAAGACAAACAACGTCTGTAGCGACC
CTTTGCAGGCAGCGGAACCCCCCACCTGGCGACAGGTGCCTCTGCGGCCAAAAGCCACGTGTATAAGATA
CACCTGCAAAGGCGGCACAACCCCAGTGCCACGTTGTGAGTTGGATAGTTGTGGAAAGAGTCAAATGGCT
CTCCTCAAGCGTATTCAACAAGGGGCTGAAGGATGCCCAGAAGGTACCCCATTGTATGGGATCTGATCTG
GGGCCTCGGTGCACATGCTTTACATGTGTTTAGTCGAGGTTAAAAAAACGTCTAGGCCCCCCGAACCACG
GGGACGTGGTTTTCCTTTGAAAAACACGATGATAATATGGCCACACATATGACCGAGTACAAGCCCACGG
TGCGCCTCGCCACCCGCGACGACGTCCCCAGGGCCGTACGCACCCTCGCCGCCGCGTTCGCCGACTACCC
CGCCACGCGCCACACCGTCGATCCGGACCGCCACATCGAGCGGGTCACCGAGCTGCAAGAACTCTTCCTC
ACGCGCGTCGGGCTCGACATCGGCAAGGTGTGGGTCGCGGACGACGGCGCCGCGGTGGCGGTCTGGACCA
CGCCGGAGAGCGTCGAAGCGGGGGCGGTGTTCGCCGAGATCGGCCCGCGCATGGCCGAGTTGAGCGGTTC
CCGGCTGGCCGCGCAGCAACAGATGGAAGGCCTCCTGGCGCCGCACCGGCCCAAGGAGCCCGCGTGGTTC
CTGGCCACCGTCGGCGTCTCGCCCGACCACCAGGGCAAGGGTCTGGGCAGCGCCGTCGTGCTCCCCGGAG
TGGAGGCGGCCGAGCGCGCCGGGGTGCCCGCCTTCCTGGAGACCTCCGCGCCCCGCAACCTCCCCTTCTA
CGAGCGGCTCGGCTTCACCGTCACCGCCGACGTCGAGGTGCCCGAAGGACCGCGCACCTGGTGCATGACC
CGCAAGCCCGGTGCCTAAATCGATAGATCCTAATCAACCTCTGGATTACAAAATTTGTGAAAGATTGACT
GGTATTCTTAACTATGTTGCTCCTTTTACGCTATGTGGATACGCTGCTTTAATGCCTTTGTATCATGCTA
TTGCTTCCCGTATGGCTTTCATTTTCTCCTCCTTGTATAAATCCTGGTTGCTGTCTCTTTATGAGGAGTT
GTGGCCCGTTGTCAGGCAACGTGGCGTGGTGTGCACTGTGTTTGCTGACGCAACCCCCACTGGTTGGGGC
ATTGCCACCACCTGTCAGCTCCTTTCCGGGACTTTCGCTTTCCCCCTCCCTATTGCCACGGCGGAACTCA
TCGCCGCCTGCCTTGCCCGCTGCTGGACAGGGGCTCGGCTGTTGGGCACTGACAATTCCGTGGTGTTGTC
GGGGAAATCATCGTCCTTTCCTTGGCTGCTCGCCTGTGTTGCCACCTGGATTCTGCGCGGGACGTCCTTC
TGCTACGTCCCTTCGGCCCTCAATCCAGCGGACCTTCCTTCCCGCGGCCTGCTGCCGGCTCTGCGGCCTC
TTCCGCGTCTTCGCCTTCGCCCTCAGACGAGTCGGATCTCCCTTTGGGCCGCCTCCCCGCCTGGTACCTT
TAAGACCAATGACTTACAAGGCAGCTGTAGATCTTAGCCACTTTTTAAAAGAAAAGGGGGGACTGGAAGG
GCTAATTCACTCCCAACGAAGACAAGATCACCTGCAGGACAGGCGCGCCCTGCTTTTTGCTTGTACTGGG
TCTCTCTGGTTAGACCAGATCTGAGCCTGGGAGCTCTCTGGCTAACTAGGGAACCCACTGCTTAAGCCTC
AATAAAGCTTGCCTTGAGTGCTTCAAGTAGTGTGTGCCCGTCTGTTGTGTGACTCTGGTAACTAGAGATC
CCTCAGACCCTTTTAGTCAGTGTGGAAAATCTCTAGCACCCGGGCGATTAAGGAAAGGGCTAGATCATTC
TTGAAGACGAAAGGGCCTCGTGATACGCCTATTTTTATAGGTTAATGTCATGATAATAATGGTTTCTTAG
ACGTCAGGTGGCACTTTTCGGGGAAATGTGCGCGGAACCCCTATTTGTTTATTTTTCTAAATACATTCAA
ATATGTATCCGCTCATGAGACAATAACCCTGATAAATGCTTCAATAATATTGAAAAAGGAAGAGTATGAG
TATTCAACATTTCCGTGTCGCCCTTATTCCCTTTTTTGCGGCATTTTGCCTTCCTGTTTTTGCTCACCCA
GAAACGCTGGTGAAAGTAAAAGATGCTGAAGATCAGTTGGGTGCACGAGTGGGTTACATCGAACTGGATC
TCAACAGCGGTAAGATCCTTGAGAGTTTTCGCCCCGAAGAACGTTTTCCAATGATGAGCACTTTTAAAGT
TCTGCTATGTGGCGCGGTATTATCCCGTGTTGACGCCGGGCAAGAGCAACTCGGTCGCCGCATACACTAT
TCTCAGAATGACTTGGTTGAGTACTCACCAGTCACAGAAAAGCATCTTACGGATGGCATGACAGTAAGAG
AATTATGCAGTGCTGCCATAACCATGAGTGATAACACTGCGGCCAACTTACTTCTGACAACGATCGGAGG
ACCGAAGGAGCTAACCGCTTTTTTGCACAACATGGGGGATCATGTAACTCGCCTTGATCGTTGGGAACCG
GAGCTGAATGAAGCCATACCAAACGACGAGCGTGACACCACGATGCCTGTAGCAATGGCAACAACGTTGC
GCAAACTATTAACTGGCGAACTACTTACTCTAGCTTCCCGGCAACAATTAATAGACTGGATGGAGGCGGA
TAAAGTTGCAGGACCACTTCTGCGCTCGGCCCTTCCGGCTGGCTGGTTTATTGCTGATAAATCTGGAGCC
GGTGAGCGTGGGTCTCGCGGTATCATTGCAGCACTGGGGCCAGATGGTAAGCCCTCCCGTATCGTAGTTA
TCTACACGACGGGGAGTCAGGCAACTATGGATGAACGAAATAGACAGATCGCTGAGATAGGTGCCTCACT
GATTAAGCATTGGTAACTGTCAGACCAAGTTTACTCATATATACTTTAGATTGATTTAAAACTTCATTTT
TAATTTAAAAGGATCTAGGTGAAGATCCTTTTTGATAATCTCATGACCAAAATCCCTTAACGTGAGTTTT
CGTTCCACTGAGCGTCAGACCCCGTAGAAAAGATCAAAGGATCTTCTTGAGATCCTTTTTTTCTGCGCGT
AATCTGCTGCTTGCAAACAAAAAAACCACCGCTACCAGCGGTGGTTTGTTTGCCGGATCAAGAGCTACCA
ACTCTTTTTCCGAAGGTAACTGGCTTCAGCAGAGCGCAGATACCAAATACTGTTCTTCTAGTGTAGCCGT
AGTTAGGCCACCACTTCAAGAACTCTGTAGCACCGCCTACATACCTCGCTCTGCTAATCCTGTTACCAGT
GGCTGCTGCCAGTGGCGATAAGTCGTGTCTTACCGGGTTGGACTCAAGACGATAGTTACCGGATAAGGCG
CAGCGGTCGGGCTGAACGGGGGGTTCGTGCACACAGCCCAGCTTGGAGCGAACGACCTACACCGAACTGA
GATACCTACAGCGTGAGCTATGAGAAAGCGCCACGCTTCCCGAAGGGAGAAAGGCGGACAGGTATCCGGT
AAGCGGCAGGGTCGGAACAGGAGAGCGCACGAGGGAGCTTCCAGGGGGAAACGCCTGGTATCTTTATAGT
CCTGTCGGGTTTCGCCACCTCTGACTTGAGCGTCGATTTTTGTGATGCTCGTCAGGGGAGCGGAGCCTAT
GGAAAAACGCCAGCAACGCGGCCTTTTTACGGTTCCTGGCCTTTTGCTGGCCTTTTGCTCACATGTTCTT
TCCTGCGTTATCCCCTGATTCTGTGGATAACCGTATTACCGCCTTTGAGTGAGCTGATACCGCTCGCCGC
AGCCGAACGACCGAGCGCAGCGAGTCAGTGAGCGAGGAAGCGGAAGAGCGCCCAATACGCAAACCGCCTC
TCCCCGCGCGTTGGCCGATTCATTAATGCAGCAAGCTCATGGCTGACTAATTTTTTTTATTTATGCAGAG
GCCGAGGCCGCCTCGGCCTCTGAGCTATTCCAGAAGTAGTGAGGAGGCTTTTTTGGAGGCCTAGGCTTTT
GCAAAAAGCTCCCCGTGGCACGACAGGTTTCCCGACTGGAAAGCGGGCAGTGAGCGCAACGCAATTAATG
TGAGTTAGCTCACTCATTAGGCACCCCAGGCTTTACACTTTATGCTTCCGGCTCGTATGTTGTGTGGAAT
TGTGAGCGGATAACAATTTCACACAGGAAACAGCTATGACATGATTACGAATTTCACAAATAAAGCATTT
TTTTCACTGCATTCTAGTTGTGGTTTGTCCAAACTCATCAATGTATCTTATCATGTCTGGATCAACTGGA
TAACTCAAGCTAACCAAAATCATCCCAAACTTCCCACCCCATACCCTATTACCACTGCCAATTACCTGTG
GTTTCATTTACTCTAAACCTGTGATTCCTCTGAATTATTTTCATTTTAAAGAAATTGTATTTGTTAAATA
TGTACTACAAACTTAGTAGT
Features (pLannotate 1.2.2; 25 found; start..end, strand, type, name):
    377..634     +  LTR            5' LTR (truncated): truncated 5' long terminal repeat (LTR) from HIV-1
    681..806     +  misc_feature   HIV-1 Ψ: packaging signal of human immunodeficiency virus type 1
    790..1128    +  CDS            HIV-1 gag (fragment): gag protein from human immunodeficiency virus 1; gag
   1303..1536    +  misc_feature   RRE: The Rev response element (RRE) of HIV-1 allows for Rev-dependent mRNA export from the nucleus to the cytoplasm.
   1913..2013    +  CDS            Rev (fragment): human immunodeficiency virus 1 (HIV-1) Rev protein; rev; enhances nuclear export of unspliced and incompletely spliced viral mRNAs
   2058..2175    +  misc_feature   cPPT/CTS: central polypurine tract and central termination sequence of HIV-1
   2223..3401    +  promoter       EF-1α promoter: strong constitutive promoter for human elongation factor EF-1α
   3417..4673    +  CDS            N: NCAP_SARS2 - Experimental evidence at protein level: Swiss-Prot protein existence level 1. Packages the positive strand viral genome RNA into a helical ribonucleocapsid (RNP) and plays a fundamental role during virion assembly through its interactions with the viral genome and membrane protein M. Plays an important role in enhancing the efficiency of subgenomic viral RNA transcription as well as viral replication (By similarity). May modulate transforming growth factor-beta signaling by binding host smad3 (By similarity). From Severe acute respiratory syndrome coronavirus 2 (2019-nCoV) (SARS-C
   4701..5411    +  CDS            mRuby3: mRuby3 is a basic (constitutively fluorescent) red fluorescent protein published in 2016, derived from Entacmaea quadricolor. It has low acid sensitivity.
   5523..5985    +  misc_feature   IRES: internal ribosome entry site (IRES) of the encephalomyocarditis virus (EMCV)
   5999..6596    +  CDS            PuroR (fragment): puromycin N-acetyltransferase; pac from Streptomyces; confers resistance to puromycin
   6612..7200    +  misc_feature   WPRE: woodchuck hepatitis virus posttranscriptional regulatory element
   7195..7305    +  CDS            nef (fragment): NEF_SIVS4 - Experimental evidence at protein level: Swiss-Prot protein existence level 1. Interferes with TCR signaling from the cell membrane. Interacts with CD247/TCRZ (TCR zeta chain) and exert potent down- regulation of cell surface TCR/CD3 complexes. From Simian immunodeficiency virus (isolate F236/smH4) (SIV-sm) (Simian immunodeficiency virus sooty mangabey monkey).
   7348..7528    +  LTR            5' LTR (truncated): truncated 5' long terminal repeat (LTR) from HIV-1
   7661..7765    +  promoter       AmpR promoter: bla
   7766..8626    +  CDS            AmpR: β-lactamase; bla; confers resistance to ampicillin, carbenicillin, and related antibiotics
   8797..9385    +  rep_origin     ori: high-copy-number ColE1/pMB1/pBR322/pUC origin of replication
   9568..9622    +  CDS            lacI (fragment): lac repressor; lacI; The lac repressor binds to the lac operator to inhibit transcription in E. coli. This inhibition can be relieved by adding lactose or isopropyl-β-D-thiogalactopyranoside (IPTG).
   9628..9721    +  rep_origin     SV40 ori (fragment): SV40 origin of replication
   9746..9783    +  CDS            lacI (fragment): lac repressor; lacI; The lac repressor binds to the lac operator to inhibit transcription in E. coli. This inhibition can be relieved by adding lactose or isopropyl-β-D-thiogalactopyranoside (IPTG).
   9796..9817    +  protein_bind   CAP binding site: CAP binding activates transcription in the presence of cAMP. E. coli catabolite activator protein
   9832..9862    +  promoter       lac promoter: promoter for the E. coli lac operon
   9870..9886    +  protein_bind   lac operator: The lac repressor binds to the lac operator to inhibit transcription in E. coli. This inhibition can be relieved by adding lactose or isopropyl-β-D-thiogalactopyranoside (IPTG). lac repressor encoded by lacI
   9920..10003   +  polyA_signal   SV40 poly(A) signal (fragment): SV40 polyadenylation signal
  10170..329     +  CDS            nef (fragment) (across the origin): NEF_HV1BR - Experimental evidence at protein level: Swiss-Prot protein existence level 1. Extracellular Nef protein targets CD4(+) T-lymphocytes for apoptosis by interacting with CXCR4 surface receptors (PubMed:14990729). From Human immunodeficiency virus type 1 group M subtype B (isolate BRU/LAI) (HIV-1).
