[The description below was written by a language model from this plasmid's Addgene catalogue record and pLannotate feature annotations shown in this document.]
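Description:
pHAGE N-mRuby3 (from SARS-CoV-2) IRES puro is an HIV-1-based lentiviral transfer plasmid of about 10.2 kb, built on the pHAGE backbone for expression in mammalian cells. In bacteria it is maintained through a high-copy ColE1/pUC-type origin and selected with ampicillin via the β-lactamase gene. The annotated viral region contains LTR sequences at both ends, the Ψ packaging signal with an adjoining gag fragment, the Rev response element for Rev-dependent nuclear export of the genomic RNA, and the cPPT/CTS element that aids nuclear import of the reverse-transcribed genome. Small nef, Rev, lacI, lac promoter/operator and SV40 fragments are also detected, and these appear to be backbone remnants rather than functional parts.

The payload is a single bicistronic cassette driven by the constitutive human EF-1α promoter. The first cistron encodes the SARS-CoV-2 nucleocapsid (N) protein, which packages the viral RNA genome into ribonucleoprotein. It is fused at its C-terminus to the red fluorescent protein mRuby3, and the insert was cloned between NotI and BamHI sites. An EMCV IRES downstream allows cap-independent translation of puromycin N-acetyltransferase from the same transcript, so puromycin selection enriches for cells that also express the fusion. A WPRE follows to enhance transcript stability and expression.

The plasmid can be transfected directly, or packaged into lentiviral particles with helper functions supplied in trans to generate stably transduced, puromycin-selected cell lines. The fluorescent N protein can then be followed by microscopy. The associated study concerns intracellular dynamics as a target for SARS-CoV-2 antiviral strategies, which is consistent with use in imaging N localisation and trafficking.
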