Addgene plasmid #170466: pHAGE N-mRuby3 (from SARS-CoV-2) IRES puro
Purpose: The plasmid codes for the Nucleoprotein (N) of SARS-CoV-2 fused to a mRuby3 fluorescent protein in its C-terminus. Inserted in a lentiviral backbone. Puromycin resistance
Depositing lab: Raphael Gaudin. Depositing organization: CNRS, Delegation Occitanie Est. Publication: Pharmacological perturbation of intracellular dynamics as a SARS-CoV-2 antiviral strategy. Bakhache W, Partiot E, Lucansky V, Bare Y, BonaventurB V, Goujon C, Bories C, Deffieu M.S, Gaudin R. bioRxiv 2021 10.1101/2021.09.10.459410.
Backbone
  Vector backbone: pHAGE
  Vector type: Mammalian Expression, Lentiviral
  Selectable markers: Puromycin
Growth in bacteria
  Bacterial resistance: Ampicillin, 100 μg/mL
  Growth temperature: 37°C
  Growth strain: NEB Stable
  Copy number: Unknown
Gene/Insert
  Gene/Insert name: Nucleocapsid (alt names: Nucleoprotein; SARS-CoV-2 N)
  Species: SARS-CoV-2
  GenBank ID: 43740575
  Promoter: EF1
  Tag / fusion protein: mRuby3 (C terminal on insert)
  Cloning method: Restriction Enzyme; 5′ cloning site NotI (not destroyed); 3′ cloning site BamH1 (not destroyed)
  Sequencing primers: 5′ TTGAGTTTGGATCTTGGTTC; 3′ CATATAGACAAAACGCACACC
Terms and licenses: Academic/Nonprofit Terms; Industry Terms: Not Available to Industry
Depositor comments: Please visit https://www.biorxiv.org/content/10.1101/2021.09.10.459410v2 for bioRxiv preprint.
How to cite: pHAGE N-mRuby3 (from SARS-CoV-2) IRES puro was a gift from Raphael Gaudin (Addgene plasmid # 170466 ; http://n2t.net/addgene:170466 ; RRID:Addgene_170466)
